>Addgene plasmid #226546 | pDest17_A1-LCD swap X4 | addgene full sequence | sequence record 453685 | Addgene NGS Result
AGATCTCGATCCCGCGAAATTAATACGACTCACTATAGGGAGACCACAACGGTTTCCCTCTAGAAATAAT
TTTGTTTAACTTTAAGAAGGAGATATACATATGTCGTACTACCATCACCATCACCATCACCTCGAATCAA
CAAGTTTGTACAAAAAAGCAGGCTTCGAGAACCTGTATTTTCAAGGTAGCGGTGGTGGTGGTTATGGTGC
AGGTCGTGGTAGTGGTGGTAATCGTAGCCGTCGTCGTCGTTCACGTAGCCGTAAACGTCGTAAAGGTTAT
AGCGGTCAGAGCAATTTTAACGGTGGTTCAGGTTTTGGTGGTTTTAGCCAGCAAGGTGGTCCGGGTAGCT
CAGGTGGTGGCGGTAATGGCGGTAGCTATTTTGCATATTTTGGTGGCGGAGGTGGTCAGAATGGTAGCAG
CGGTAGCAGTGGTATGTACTTTAATGGTAGCTCAAATTTTGGCAGCAGCGGCAATAATGGTGATAGCGGT
TCAGGTGCAAATATGTTTAGCAATGGTGGTAGCTTTCCTGGCGGTGGCGGAAATGATGATGGTGATAACA
ACTTTTTCTTCGGTGGTTATTACGGTGGCGGTGGATAAGACCCAGCTTTCTTGTACAAAGTGGTTGATTC
GAGGCTGCTAACAAAGCCCGAAAGGAAGCTGAGTTGGCTGCTGCCACCGCTGAGCAATAACTAGCATAAC
CCCTTGGGGCCTCTAAACGGGTCTTGAGGGGTTTTTTGCTGAAAGGAGGAACTATATCCGGATATCCACA
GGACGGGTGTGGTCGCCATGATCGCGTAGTCGATAGTGGCTCCAAGTAGCGAAGCGAGCAGGACTGGGCG
GCGGCCAAAGCGGTCGGACAGTGCTCCGAGAACGGGTGCGCATAGAAATTGCATCAACGCATATAGCGCT
AGCAGCACGCCATAGTGACTGGCGATGCTGTCGGAATGGACGATATCCCGCAAGAGGCCCGGCAGTACCG
GCATAACCAAGCCTATGCCTACAGCATCCAGGGTGACGGTGCCGAGGATGACGATGAGCGCATTGTTAGA
TTTCATACACGGTGCCTGACTGCGTTAGCAATTTAACTGTGATAAACTACCGCATTAAAGCTTATCGATG
ATAAGCTGTCAAACATGAGAATTCTTGAAGACGAAAGGGCCTCGTGATACGCCTATTTTTATAGGTTAAT
GTCATGATAATAATGGTTTCTTAGACGTCAGGTGGCACTTTTCGGGGAAATGTGCGCGGAACCCCTATTT
GTTTATTTTTCTAAATACATTCAAATATGTATCCGCTCATGAGACAATAACCCTGATAAATGCTTCAATA
ATATTGAAAAAGGAAGAGTATGAGTATTCAACATTTCCGTGTCGCCCTTATTCCCTTTTTTGCGGCATTT
TGCCTTCCTGTTTTTGCTCACCCAGAAACGCTGGTGAAAGTAAAAGATGCTGAAGATCAGTTGGGTGCAC
GAGTGGGTTACATCGAACTGGATCTCAACAGCGGTAAGATCCTTGAGAGTTTTCGCCCCGAAGAACGTTT
TCCAATGATGAGCACTTTTAAAGTTCTGCTATGTGGCGCGGTATTATCCCGTGTTGACGCCGGGCAAGAG
CAACTCGGTCGCCGCATACACTATTCTCAGAATGACTTGGTTGAGTACTCACCAGTCACAGAAAAGCATC
TTACGGATGGCATGACAGTAAGAGAATTATGCAGTGCTGCCATAACCATGAGTGATAACACTGCGGCCAA
CTTACTTCTGACAACGATCGGAGGACCGAAGGAGCTAACCGCTTTTTTGCACAACATGGGGGATCATGTA
ACTCGCCTTGATCGTTGGGAACCGGAGCTGAATGAAGCCATACCAAACGACGAGCGTGACACCACGATGC
CTGCAGCAATGGCAACAACGTTGCGCAAACTATTAACTGGCGAACTACTTACTCTAGCTTCCCGGCAACA
ATTAATAGACTGGATGGAGGCGGATAAAGTTGCAGGACCACTTCTGCGCTCGGCCCTTCCGGCTGGCTGG
TTTATTGCTGATAAATCTGGAGCCGGTGAGCGTGGGTCTCGCGGTATCATTGCAGCACTGGGGCCAGATG
GTAAGCCCTCCCGTATCGTAGTTATCTACACGACGGGGAGTCAGGCAACTATGGATGAACGAAATAGACA
GATCGCTGAGATAGGTGCCTCACTGATTAAGCATTGGTAACTGTCAGACCAAGTTTACTCATATATACTT
TAGATTGATTTAAAACTTCATTTTTAATTTAAAAGGATCTAGGTGAAGATCCTTTTTGATAATCTCATGA
CCAAAATCCCTTAACGTGAGTTTTCGTTCCACTGAGCGTCAGACCCCGTAGAAAAGATCAAAGGATCTTC
TTGAGATCCTTTTTTTCTGCGCGTAATCTGCTGCTTGCAAACAAAAAAACCACCGCTACCAGCGGTGGTT
TGTTTGCCGGATCAAGAGCTACCAACTCTTTTTCCGAAGGTAACTGGCTTCAGCAGAGCGCAGATACCAA
ATACTGTCCTTCTAGTGTAGCCGTAGTTAGGCCACCACTTCAAGAACTCTGTAGCACCGCCTACATACCT
CGCTCTGCTAATCCTGTTACCAGTGGCTGCTGCCAGTGGCGATAAGTCGTGTCTTACCGGGTTGGACTCA
AGACGATAGTTACCGGATAAGGCGCAGCGGTCGGGCTGAACGGGGGGTTCGTGCACACAGCCCAGCTTGG
AGCGAACGACCTACACCGAACTGAGATACCTACAGCGTGAGCTATGAGAAAGCGCCACGCTTCCCGAAGG
GAGAAAGGCGGACAGGTATCCGGTAAGCGGCAGGGTCGGAACAGGAGAGCGCACGAGGGAGCTTCCAGGG
GGAAACGCCTGGTATCTTTATAGTCCTGTCGGGTTTCGCCACCTCTGACTTGAGCGTCGATTTTTGTGAT
GCTCGTCAGGGGGGCGGAGCCTATGGAAAAACGCCAGCAACGCGGCCTTTTTACGGTTCCTGGCCTTTTG
CTGGCCTTTTGCTCACATGTTCTTTCCTGCGTTATCCCCTGATTCTGTGGATAACCGTATTACCGCCTTT
GAGTGAGCTGATACCGCTCGCCGCAGCCGAACGACCGAGCGCAGCGAGTCAGTGAGCGAGGAAGCGGAAG
AGCGCCTGATGCGGTATTTTCTCCTTACGCATCTGTGCGGTATTTCACACCGCAATGGTGCACTCTCAGT
ACAATCTGCTCTGATGCCGCATAGTTAAGCCAGTATACACTCCGCTATCGCTACGTGACTGGGTCATGGC
TGCGCCCCGACACCCGCCAACACCCGCTGACGCGCCCTGACGGGCTTGTCTGCTCCCGGCATCCGCTTAC
AGACAAGCTGTGACCGTCTCCGGGAGCTGCATGTGTCAGAGGTTTTCACCGTCATCACCGAAACGCGCGA
GGCAGCTGCGGTAAAGCTCATCAGCGTGGTCGTGAAGCGATTCACAGATGTCTGCCTGTTCATCCGCGTC
CAGCTCGTTGAGTTTCTCCAGAAGCGTTAATGTCTGGCTTCTGATAAAGCGGGCCATGTTAAGGGCGGTT
TTTTCCTGTTTGGTCACTGATGCCTCCGTGTAAGGGGGATTTCTGTTCATGGGGGTAATGATACCGATGA
AACGAGAGAGGATGCTCACGATACGGGTTACTGATGATGAACATGCCCGGTTACTGGAACGTTGTGAGGG
TAAACAACTGGCGGTATGGATGCGGCGGGACCAGAGAAAAATCACTCAGGGTCAATGCCAGCGCTTCGTT
AATACAGATGTAGGTGTTCCACAGGGTAGCCAGCAGCATCCTGCGATGCAGATCCGGAACATAATGGTGC
AGGGCGCTGACTTCCGCGTTTCCAGACTTTACGAAACACGGAAACCGAAGACCATTCATGTTGTTGCTCA
GGTCGCAGACGTTTTGCAGCAGCAGTCGCTTCACGTTCGCTCGCGTATCGGTGATTCATTCTGCTAACCA
GTAAGGCAACCCCGCCAGCCTAGCCGGGTCCTCAACGACAGGAGCACGATCATGCGCACCCGTGGCCAGG
ACCCAACGCTGCCCGAGATGCGCCGCGTGCGGCTGCTGGAGATGGCGGACGCGATGGATATGTTCTGCCA
AGGGTTGGTTTGCGCATTCACAGTTCTCCGCAAGAATTGATTGGCTCCAATTCTTGGAGTGGTGAATCCG
TTAGCGAGGTGCCGCCGGCTTCCATTCAGGTCGAGGTGGCCCGGCTCCATGCACCGCGACGCAACGCGGG
GAGGCAGACAAGGTATAGGGCGGCGCCTACAATCCATGCCAACCCGTTCCATGTGCTCGCCGAGGCGGCA
TAAATCGCCGTGACGATCAGCGGTCCAATGATCGAAGTTAGGCTGGTAAGAGCCGCGAGCGATCCTTGAA
GCTGTCCCTGATGGTCGTCATCTACCTGCCTGGACAGCATGGCCTGCAACGCGGGCATCCCGATGCCGCC
GGAAGCGAGAAGAATCATAATGGGGAAGGCCATCCAGCCTCGCGTCGCGAACGCCAGCAAGACGTAGCCC
AGCGCGTCGGCCGCCATGCCGGCGATAATGGCCTGCTTCTCGCCGAAACGTTTGGTGGCGGGACCAGTGA
CGAAGGCTTGAGCGAGGGCGTGCAAGATTCCGAATACCGCAAGCGACAGGCCGATCATCGTCGCGCTCCA
GCGAAAGCGGTCCTCGCCGAAAATGACCCAGAGCGCTGCCGGCACCTGTCCTACGAGTTGCATGATAAAG
AAGACAGTCATAAGTGCGGCGACGATAGTCATGCCCCGCGCCCACCGGAAGGAGCTGACTGGGTTGAAGG
CTCTCAAGGGCATCGGTCGATCGACGCTCTCCCTTATGCGACTCCTGCATTAGGAAGCAGCCCAGTAGTA
GGTTGAGGCCGTTGAGCACCGCCGCCGCAAGGAATGGTGCATGCAAGGAGATGGCGCCCAACAGTCCCCC
GGCCACGGGGCCTGCCACCATACCCACGCCGAAACAAGCGCTCATGAGCCCGAAGTGGCGAGCCCGATCT
TCCCCATCGGTGATGTCGGCGATATAGGCGCCAGCAACCGCACCTGTGGCGCCGGTGATGCCGGCCACGA
TGCGTCCGGCGTAGAGGATCG
Features (pLannotate 1.2.2; 16 found; start..end, strand, type, name):
     21..39      +  promoter       T7 promoter: promoter for bacteriophage T7 RNA polymerase
     71..93      +  RBS            RBS: efficient ribosome binding site from bacteriophage T7 gene 10 (Olins and Rangwala, 1989)
    111..131     +  CDS            8xHis (fragment): 8xHis affinity tag
    140..164     +  protein_bind   attB1: mutant version of attB; recombination site for the Gateway® BP reaction BP Clonase™
    600..624     -  protein_bind   attB2: mutant version of attB; recombination site for the Gateway® BP reaction BP Clonase™
    634..683     +  CDS            SET1 (fragment): solubility-enhancement tag derived from T7 phage gene 10B
    691..738     +  terminator     T7 terminator: transcription terminator for bacteriophage T7 RNA polymerase
    764..1056    -  CDS            TcR (fragment): tetracycline efflux protein; tet; confers resistance to tetracycline
   1104..1132    -  promoter       tet promoter: E. coli promoter for tetracycline efflux protein gene
   1245..1349    +  promoter       AmpR promoter: bla
   1350..2210    +  CDS            AmpR: β-lactamase; bla; confers resistance to ampicillin, carbenicillin, and related antibiotics
   2381..2969    +  rep_origin     ori: high-copy-number ColE1/pMB1/pBR322/pUC origin of replication
   3155..3294    -  misc_feature   bom: basis of mobility region from pBR322
   3396..3587    -  CDS            rop: Rop protein, which maintains plasmids at low copy number; rop
   3604..3984    +  CDS            YPB1_ECOLX: Protein predicted: Swiss-Prot protein existence level 4. From Escherichia coli.
   4226..5130    -  CDS            TcR (fragment): tetracycline efflux protein; tet; confers resistance to tetracycline
