[The description below was written by a language model from this plasmid's Addgene catalogue record and pLannotate feature annotations shown in this document.]
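Description:
pDest17_A1-LCD swap X4 is a bacterial expression plasmid built on the pDEST17 Gateway destination backbone, designed to produce an N-terminally His-tagged variant of the A1-LCD, a human-derived low-complexity domain sequence. The record does not spell out the parent protein or the nature of the "swap X4" changes, although the associated publication concerns designed variants of intrinsically disordered proteins. The annotated sequence record is 5,131 nt long. It carries a ColE1/pMB1-type origin together with the pBR322 bom region and the rop gene. Rop restrains copy number, consistent with the catalogue's low-copy designation. Selection is by ampicillin through the β-lactamase gene with its own promoter. Two fragments of the tetracycline efflux gene and the tet promoter are also annotated, apparently as non-functional pBR322-derived remnants.

The expression cassette begins with a T7 promoter and the phage T7 gene 10 ribosome binding site, followed by a histidine tag (catalogued as 6xHis, detected by the annotation software as a partial match to an 8xHis tag). The insert lies between attB1 and attB2 sites, the scars left by Gateway recombination. This roughly 430 nt interval is not itself annotated. The depositor notes a TEV protease cleavage site, which would allow the tag to be removed after affinity purification, but its position is not marked in the feature table. A T7 terminator closes the unit; the short "SET1" match just upstream of it is probably T7 gene 10-derived backbone sequence rather than a functional tag. Because transcription depends on T7 RNA polymerase, expression requires a host such as BL21(DE3), which the depositor recommends, while DH5alpha serves for propagation. The plasmid is used for recombinant production and purification of this variant.
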