Addgene plasmid #226546: pDest17_A1-LCD swap X4
Purpose: Bacterial expression of N-terminally 6His tagged A1-LCD X4
Depositing lab: Tanja Mittag. Depositing organization: St. Jude Children's Research Hospital. Publication: Design of intrinsically disordered protein variants with diverse structural properties. Pesce F, Bremer A, Tesei G, Hopkins JB, Grace CR, Mittag T, Lindorff-Larsen K. Sci Adv. 2024 Aug 30;10(35):eadm9926. doi: 10.1126/sciadv.adm9926. Epub 2024 Aug 28. PubMed 39196930.
Backbone
  Vector backbone: pDest17
  Backbone manufacturer: Invtirogen
  Vector type: Bacterial Expression
Growth in bacteria
  Bacterial resistance: Ampicillin, 100 μg/mL
  Growth temperature: 37°C
  Growth strain: DH5alpha
  Copy number: Low Copy
Gene/Insert
  Gene/Insert name: A1-LCD swap X4
  Species: H. sapiens (human)
  Promoter: T7
  Tag / fusion protein: 6xHis (N terminal on insert)
  Cloning method: Gateway Cloning
Terms and licenses: Academic/Nonprofit Terms; Industry Terms: Not Available to Industry
Depositor comments: TEV cleavage Site. Growth strain BL21_DE3 also recommended for this plasmid.
How to cite: pDest17_A1-LCD swap X4 was a gift from Tanja Mittag (Addgene plasmid # 226546 ; http://n2t.net/addgene:226546 ; RRID:Addgene_226546)
