>Addgene plasmid #226546 | pDest17_A1-LCD swap X4 | depositor partial sequence | sequence record 444136 | ORF Sequence
GGTGGTGGTGGTTATGGTGCAGGTCGTGGTAGTGGTGGTAATCGTAGCCGTCGTCGTCGTTCACGTAGCC
GTAAACGTCGTAAAGGTTATAGCGGTCAGAGCAATTTTAACGGTGGTTCAGGTTTTGGTGGTTTTAGCCA
GCAAGGTGGTCCGGGTAGCTCAGGTGGTGGCGGTAATGGCGGTAGCTATTTTGCATATTTTGGTGGCGGA
GGTGGTCAGAATGGTAGCAGCGGTAGCAGTGGTATGTACTTTAATGGTAGCTCAAATTTTGGCAGCAGCG
GCAATAATGGTGATAGCGGTTCAGGTGCAAATATGTTTAGCAATGGTGGTAGCTTTCCTGGCGGTGGCGG
AAATGATGATGGTGATAACAACTTTTTCTTCGGTGGTTATTACGGTGGCGGTGGA
